>Addgene plasmid #214289 | pMAL-MBP-Cdc42-T17N | addgene full sequence | sequence record 422237 | Addgene NGS Result
GGCTCGTATAATGTGTGGAATTGTGAGCGGATAACAATTTCACACAGGAAACAGCCAGTCCGTTTAGGTG
TTTTCACGAGCAATTGACCAACAAGGACCATAGATTATGAAAATCGAAGAAGGTAAACTGGTAATCTGGA
TTAACGGCGATAAAGGCTATAACGGTCTCGCTGAAGTCGGTAAGAAATTCGAGAAAGATACCGGAATTAA
AGTCACCGTTGAGCATCCGGATAAACTGGAAGAGAAATTCCCACAGGTTGCGGCAACTGGCGATGGCCCT
GACATTATCTTCTGGGCACACGACCGCTTTGGTGGCTACGCTCAATCTGGCCTGTTGGCTGAAATCACCC
CGGACAAAGCGTTCCAGGACAAGCTGTATCCGTTTACCTGGGATGCCGTACGTTACAACGGCAAGCTGAT
TGCTTACCCGATCGCTGTTGAAGCGTTATCGCTGATTTATAACAAAGATCTGCTGCCGAACCCGCCAAAA
ACCTGGGAAGAGATCCCGGCGCTGGATAAAGAACTGAAAGCGAAAGGTAAGAGCGCGCTGATGTTCAACC
TGCAAGAACCGTACTTCACCTGGCCGCTGATTGCTGCTGACGGGGGTTATGCGTTCAAGTATGAAAACGG
CAAGTACGACATTAAAGACGTGGGCGTGGATAACGCTGGCGCGAAAGCGGGTCTGACCTTCCTGGTTGAC
CTGATTAAAAACAAACACATGAATGCAGACACCGATTACTCCATCGCAGAAGCTGCCTTTAATAAAGGCG
AAACAGCGATGACCATCAACGGCCCGTGGGCATGGTCCAACATCGACACCAGCAAAGTGAATTATGGTGT
AACGGTACTGCCGACCTTCAAGGGTCAACCATCCAAACCGTTCGTTGGCGTGCTGAGCGCAGGTATTAAC
GCCGCCAGTCCGAACAAAGAGCTGGCAAAAGAGTTCCTCGAAAACTATCTGCTGACTGATGAAGGTCTGG
AAGCGGTTAATAAAGACAAACCGCTGGGTGCCGTAGCGCTGAAGTCTTACGAGGAAGAGTTGGTGAAAGA
TCCGCGTATTGCCGCCACTATGGAAAACGCCCAGAAAGGTGAAATCATGCCGAACATCCCGCAGATGTCC
GCTTTCTGGTATGCCGTGCGTACTGCGGTGATCAACGCCGCCAGCGGTCGTCAGACTGTCGATGAAGCCC
TGAAAGACGCGCAGACTAATTCGAGCTCGAACAACAACAACAATAACAATAACAACAACCTCGGGATCGA
GGGAAGGATTTCACATATGCAGACAATTAAGTGTGTTGTTGTGGGCGATGGCGCCGTTGGTAAAAACTGT
CTCCTGATATCCTACACAACAAACAAATTTCCATCGGAGTATGTACCGACTGTTTTTGACAACTATGCAG
TCACAGTTATGATTGGTGGAGAACCATATACTCTTGGACTTTTTGATACTGCAGGGCAAGAGGATTATGA
CAGATTACGACCGCTGAGTTATCCACAAACAGATGTATTTCTAGTCTGTTTTTCAGTGGTCTCTCCATCT
TCATTTGAAAACGTGAAAGAAAAGTGGGTGCCTGAGATAACTCACCACTGTCCAAAGACTCCTTTCTTGC
TTGTTGGGACTCAAATTGATCTCAGAGATGACCCCTCTACTATTGAGAAACTTGCCAAGAACAAACAGAA
GCCTATCACTCCAGAGACTGCTGAAAAGCTGGCCCGTGACCTGAAGGCTGTCAAGTATGTGGAGTGTTCT
GCACTTACACAGAGAGGTCTGAAGAATGTGTTTGATGAGGCTATCCTAGCTGCCCTCGAGCCTCCGGAAA
CTCAACCCTAAGGATCCGAATTCCCTGCAGGTAATCATCATCATCACCACCACTAAATAAGCTTCAAATA
AAACGAAAGGCTCAGTCGAAAGACTGGGCCTTTCGTTTTATCTGTTGTTTGTCGGTGAACGCTCTCCTGA
GTAGGACAAATCCGCCGGGAGCGGATTTGAACGTTGCGAAGCAACGGCCCGGAGGGTGGCGGGCAGGACG
CCCGCCATAAACTGCCAGGCATCAAATTAAGCAGAAGGCCATCCTGACGGATGGCCTTTTTGCGTTTCTA
CAAACTCTTTCGGTCCGTTGTTTATTTTTCTAAATACATTCAAATATGTATCCGCTCATGAGACAATAAC
CCTGATAAATGCTTCAATAATATTGAAAAAGGAAGAGTATGAGTATTCAACATTTCCGTGTCGCCCTTAT
TCCCTTTTTTGCGGCATTTTGCCTTCCTGTTTTTGCTCACCCAGAAACGCTGGTGAAAGTAAAAGATGCT
GAAGATCAGTTGGGTGCACGAGTGGGTTACATCGAACTGGATCTCAACAGCGGTAAGATCCTTGAGAGTT
TTCGCCCCGAAGAACGTTTCCCAATGATGAGCACTTTTAAAGTTCTGCTATGTGGCGCGGTATTATCCCG
TGTTGACGCCGGGCAAGAGCAACTCGGTCGCCGCATACACTATTCTCAGAATGACTTGGTTGAGTACTCA
CCAGTCACAGAAAAGCATCTTACGGATGGCATGACAGTAAGAGAATTATGCAGTGCTGCCATAACCATGA
GTGATAACACTGCGGCCAACTTACTTCTGACAACGATCGGAGGACCGAAGGAGCTAACCGCTTTTTTGCA
CAACATGGGGGATCATGTAACTCGCCTTGATCGTTGGGAACCGGAGCTGAATGAAGCCATACCAAACGAC
GAGCGTGACACCACGATGCCTGTAGCAATGGCAACAACGTTGCGCAAACTATTAACTGGCGAACTACTTA
CTCTAGCTTCCCGGCAACAATTAATAGACTGGATGGAGGCGGATAAAGTTGCAGGACCACTTCTGCGCTC
GGCCCTTCCGGCTGGCTGGTTTATTGCTGATAAATCTGGAGCCGGTGAGCGTGGGTCTCGCGGTATCATT
GCAGCACTGGGGCCAGATGGTAAGCCCTCCCGTATCGTAGTTATCTACACGACGGGGAGTCAGGCAACTA
TGGATGAACGAAATAGACAGATCGCTGAGATAGGTGCCTCACTGATTAAGCATTGGTAACTGTCAGACCA
AGTTTACTCATATATACTTTAGATTGATTTCCTTAGGACTGAGCGTCAACCCCGTAGAAAAGATCAAAGG
ATCTTCTTGAGATCCTTTTTTTCTGCGCGTAATCTGCTGCTTGCAAACAAAAAAACCACCGCTACCAGCG
GTGGTTTGTTTGCCGGATCAAGAGCTACCAACTCTTTTTCCGAAGGTAACTGGCTTCAGCAGAGCGCAGA
TACCAAATACTGTCCTTCTAGTGTAGCCGTAGTTAGGCCACCACTTCAAGAACTCTGTAGCACCGCCTAC
ATACCTCGCTCTGCTAATCCTGTTACCAGTGGCTGCTGCCAGTGGCGATAAGTCGTGTCTTACCGGGTTG
GACTCAAGACGATAGTTACCGGATAAGGCGCAGCGGTCGGGCTGAACGGGGGGTTCGTGCACACAGCCCA
GCTTGGAGCGAACGACCTACACCGAACTGAGATACCTACAGCGTGAGCTATGAGAAAGCGCCACGCTTCC
CGAAGGGAGAAAGGCGGACAGGTATCCGGTAAGCGGCAGGGTCGGAACAGGAGAGCGCACGAGGGAGCTT
CCAGGGGGAAACGCCTGGTATCTTTATAGTCCTGTCGGGTTTCGCCACCTCTGACTTGAGCGTCGATTTT
TGTGATGCTCGTCAGGGGGGCGGAGCCTATGGAAAAACGCCAGCAACGCGGCCTTTTTACGGTTCCTGGC
CTTTTGCTGGCCTTTTGCTCACATGTTCTTTCCTGCGTTATCCCCTGATTCTGTGGATAACCGTATTACC
GCCTTTGAGTGAGCTGATACCGCTCGCCGCAGCCGAACGACCGAGCGCAGCGAGTCAGTGAGCGAGGAAG
CGGAAGAGCGCCTGATGCGGTATTTTCTCCTTACGCATCTGTGCGGTATTTCACACCGCATATAAGGTGC
ACTGTGACTGGGTCATGGCTGCGCCCCGACACCCGCCAACACCCGCTGACGCGCCCTGACGGGCTTGTCT
GCTCCCGGCATCCGCTTACAGACAAGCTGTGACCGTCTCCGGGAGCTGCATGTGTCAGAGGTTTTCACCG
TCATCACCGAAACGCGCGAGGCAGCTGCGGTAAAGCTCATCAGCGTGGTCGTGCAGCGATTCACAGATGT
CTGCCTGTTCATCCGCGTCCAGCTCGTTGAGTTTCTCCAGAAGCGTTAATGTCTGGCTTCTGATAAAGCG
GGCCATGTTAAGGGCGGTTTTTTCCTGTTTGGTCACTGATGCCTCCGTGTAAGGGGGATTTCTGTTCATG
GGGGTAATGATACCGATGAAACGAGAGAGGATGCTCACGATACGGGTTACTGATGATGAACATGCCCGGT
TACTGGAACGTTGTGAGGGTAAACAACTGGCGGTATGGATGCGGCGGGACCAGAGAAAAATCACTCAGGG
TCAATGCCAGCGCTTCGTTAATACAGATGTAGGTGTTCCACAGGGTAGCCAGCAGCATCCTGCGATGCAG
ATCCGGAACATAATGGTGCAGGGCGCTGACTTCCGCGTTTCCAGACTTTACGAAACACGGAAACCGAAGA
CCATTCATGTTGTTGCTCAGGTCGCAGACGTTTTGCAGCAGCAGTCGCTTCACGTTCGCTCGCGTATCGG
TGATTCATTCTGCTAACCAGTAAGGCAACCCCGCCAGCCTAGCCGGGTCCTCAACGACAGGAGCACGATC
ATGCGCACCCGTGGCCAGGACCCAACGCTGCCCGAAATTCCGACACCATCGAATGGTGCAAAACCTTTCG
CGGTATGGCATGATAGCGCCCGGAAGAGAGTCAATTCAGGGTGGTGAATGTGAAACCAGTAACGTTATAC
GATGTCGCAGAGTATGCCGGTGTCTCTTATCAGACCGTTTCCCGCGTGGTGAACCAGGCCAGCCACGTTT
CTGCGAAAACGCGGGAAAAAGTGGAAGCGGCGATGGCGGAGCTGAATTACATTCCCAACCGCGTGGCACA
ACAACTGGCGGGCAAACAGTCGTTGCTGATTGGCGTTGCCACCTCCAGTCTGGCCCTGCACGCGCCGTCG
CAAATTGTCGCGGCGATTAAATCTCGCGCCGATCAACTGGGTGCCAGCGTGGTGGTGTCGATGGTAGAAC
GAAGCGGCGTCGAAGCCTGTAAAGCGGCGGTGCACAATCTTCTCGCGCAACGCGTCAGTGGGCTGATCAT
TAACTATCCGCTGGATGACCAGGATGCCATTGCTGTGGAAGCTGCCTGCACTAATGTTCCGGCGTTATTT
CTTGATGTCTCTGACCAGACACCCATCAACAGTATTATTTTCTCCCATGAAGACGGTACGCGACTGGGCG
TGGAGCATCTGGTCGCATTGGGTCACCAGCAAATCGCGCTGTTAGCGGGCCCATTAAGTTCTGTCTCGGC
GCGTCTGCGTCTGGCTGGCTGGCATAAATATCTCACTCGCAATCAAATTCAGCCGATAGCGGAACGGGAA
GGCGACTGGAGTGCCATGTCCGGTTTTCAACAAACCATGCAAATGCTGAATGAGGGCATCGTTCCCACTG
CGATGCTGGTTGCCAACGATCAGATGGCGCTGGGCGCAATGCGCGCCATTACCGAGTCCGGGCTGCGCGT
TGGTGCGGATATTTCGGTAGTGGGATACGACGATACCGAAGACAGCTCATGTTATATCCCGCCGTTAACC
ACCATCAAACAGGATTTTCGCCTGCTGGGGCAAACCAGCGTGGACCGCTTGCTGCAACTCTCTCAGGGCC
AGGCGGTGAAGGGCAATCAGCTGTTGCCCGTCTCACTGGTGAAAAGAAAAACCACCCTGGCGCCCAATAC
ACAAACCGCCTCTCCCCGCGCGTTGGCCGATTCATTAATGCAGCTGGCACGACAGGTTTCCCGACTGGAA
AGCGGGCAGTGAGCGCAACGCAATTAATGTAAGTTAGCTCACTCATTAGGCACAATTCTCATGTTTGACA
GCTTATCATCGACTGCACGGTGCACCAATGCTTCTGGCGTCAGGCAGCCATCGGAAGCTGTGGTATGGCT
GTGCAGGTCGTAAATCACTGCATAATTCGTGTCGCTCAAGGCGCACTCCCGTTCTGGATAATGTTTTTTG
CGCCGACATCATAACGGTTCTGGCAAATATTCTGAAATGAGCTGTTGACAATTAATCATC
Features (pLannotate 1.2.2; 17 found; start..end, strand, type, name):
     21..37      +  protein_bind   lac operator: The lac repressor binds to the lac operator to inhibit transcription in E. coli. This inhibition can be relieved by adding lactose or isopropyl-β-D-thiogalactopyranoside (IPTG). lac repressor encoded by lacI
    107..1207    +  CDS            MBP: maltose binding protein from E. coli; malE (mutated); This version of the gene does not encode a signal sequence, so MBP will remain in the cytosol.
   1277..1815    +  CDS            Cdc42 (T17N) (fragment): dominant negative mutant of human Rho family small GTPase Cdc42
   1885..1971    +  terminator     rrnB T1 terminator: Escherichia coli rrnB; transcription terminator T1 from the E. coli rrnB gene
   2063..2090    +  terminator     rrnB T2 terminator: transcription terminator T2 from the E. coli rrnB gene
   2137..2208    +  promoter       AmpR promoter: bla
   2209..3069    +  CDS            AmpR: β-lactamase; bla; confers resistance to ampicillin, carbenicillin, and related antibiotics
   3157..3745    +  rep_origin     ori: high-copy-number ColE1/pMB1/pBR322/pUC origin of replication
   3931..3983    -  misc_feature   bom (fragment): basis of mobility region from pBR322
   3994..4013    -  misc_feature   bom (fragment): basis of mobility region from pBR322
   4115..4306    -  CDS            rop: Rop protein, which maintains plasmids at low copy number; rop
   4323..4703    +  CDS            YPB1_ECOLX: Protein predicted: Swiss-Prot protein existence level 4. From Escherichia coli.
   4802..4879    +  promoter       lacIq promoter: lacI (mutant); In the lacIq allele, a single base change in the promoter boosts expression of the lacI gene about 10-fold.
   4880..5962    +  CDS            lacI: lac repressor; lacI; The lac repressor binds to the lac operator to inhibit transcription in E. coli. This inhibition can be relieved by adding lactose or isopropyl-β-D-thiogalactopyranoside (IPTG).
   5975..5996    +  protein_bind   CAP binding site: CAP binding activates transcription in the presence of cAMP. E. coli catabolite activator protein
   6015..6032    +  promoter       tet promoter (fragment): E. coli promoter for tetracycline efflux protein gene
   6205..13      +  promoter       tac promoter (across the origin): strong E. coli promoter; hybrid between the trp and lac UV5 promoters
