[The description below was written by a language model from this plasmid's Addgene catalogue record and pLannotate feature annotations shown in this document.]
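Description:
pMAL-MBP-Cdc42-T17N is a bacterial expression plasmid built on the pMAL-c5X-His backbone for producing human Cdc42 carrying the T17N substitution, the classic dominant negative form of this Rho family small GTPase, as a fusion to maltose-binding protein. The sequenced plasmid is about 6.2 kb. It is propagated in E. coli through a ColE1/pMB1-type origin and selected with ampicillin via the bla (AmpR) gene under its own promoter. The catalogue lists it as high copy, although the feature table also shows a rop gene and bom fragments inherited from pBR322, elements normally associated with copy number restraint and plasmid mobilisation.

The expression cassette is driven by the tac promoter, a strong trp/lac hybrid, followed by a lac operator. A lacI gene under the lacIq promoter on the same plasmid supplies abundant repressor, so transcription stays low until induced with IPTG or lactose. The MBP coding sequence lacks a signal peptide, so the fusion remains in the cytosol. The 549 bp Cdc42-T17N insert was cloned between NdeI and BamHI sites, both retained, placing MBP at the N terminus of the GTPase. The annotation detects the Cdc42 sequence as a fragment of its reference entry. Tandem rrnB T1 and T2 terminators close the transcription unit. Although the backbone name implies a His tag, none is annotated in the feature table or listed among the tags.

MBP typically improves solubility and allows affinity purification on amylose resin, so the plasmid suits preparation of recombinant dominant negative Cdc42. It was deposited in connection with work on standardised parts for activating small GTPase signalling in living cells; the record does not specify how the purified protein was used there.
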