Addgene plasmid #214289: pMAL-MBP-Cdc42-T17N
Purpose: Express dominant negative Cdc42 fused with MBP
Depositing lab: Cliff Stains. Depositing organization: University of Virginia. Publication: Standardized Parts for Activation of Small GTPase Signaling in Living Cells. He Y, Faulkner BM, Roberti MA, Bassford DK, Stains C. Angew Chem Int Ed Engl. 2024 Jul 26:e202403499. doi: 10.1002/anie.202403499. PubMed 39058298.
Backbone
  Vector backbone: pMAL-c5X-His
  Backbone manufacturer: Genephore
  Backbone size w/o insert (bp): 5695
  Vector type: Bacterial Expression
Growth in bacteria
  Bacterial resistance: Ampicillin, 100 μg/mL
  Growth temperature: 37°C
  Growth strain: NEB Stable
  Copy number: High Copy
Gene/Insert
  Gene/Insert name: Dominant negative Cdc42
  Species: H. sapiens (human)
  Insert size (bp): 549
  Mutation: Cdc42-T17N
  Entrez Gene: CDC42 (a.k.a. CDC42Hs, G25K, TKS)
  Promoter: Tac
  Tag / fusion protein: Maltose-binding protein (MBP) (N terminal on insert)
  Cloning method: Restriction Enzyme; 5′ cloning site NdeI (not destroyed); 3′ cloning site BamHI (not destroyed)
Terms and licenses: Academic/Nonprofit Terms; Industry Terms: Not Available to Industry
How to cite: pMAL-MBP-Cdc42-T17N was a gift from Cliff Stains (Addgene plasmid # 214289 ; http://n2t.net/addgene:214289 ; RRID:Addgene_214289)
